Addgene plasmid #13315: pcDNA-DEST53 PINK1 N-GFP
Depositing lab: Mark Cookson. Depositing organization: National Institute on Aging (NIA). Publication: Mutations in PTEN-induced putative kinase 1 associated with recessive parkinsonism have differential effects on protein stability. Beilina A, Van Der Brug M, Ahmad R, Kesavapany S, Miller DW, Petsko GA, Cookson MR. Proc Natl Acad Sci U S A. 2005 Apr 19. 102(16):5703-8. 10.1073/pnas.0500617102 PubMed 15824318.
Backbone
  Vector backbone: pcDNA-DEST53
  Backbone manufacturer: Invitrogen
  Backbone size w/o insert (bp): 7767
  Vector type: Mammalian Expression
  Selectable markers: Neomycin (select with G418)
Growth in bacteria
  Bacterial resistance: Ampicillin, 100 μg/mL
  Growth temperature: 37°C
  Growth strain: DH5alpha
  Copy number: High Copy
Gene/Insert
  Gene/Insert name: PINK1
  Species: H. sapiens (human)
  Insert size (bp): 1743
  Entrez Gene: PINK1 (a.k.a. BRPK, PARK6)
  Tag / fusion protein: GFP (N terminal on backbone)
  Cloning method: Gateway Cloning; 5′ cloning site attR1 (not destroyed); 3′ cloning site attR2 (not destroyed)
  Sequencing primers: 5′ na; 3′ BGH-rev
Terms and licenses: Academic/Nonprofit Terms; Industry Terms: Not Available to Industry
Depositor comments: Please note that there is a mismatch in the linker region sequence between GFP and PINK; the amino acids WP are replaced with SG. This change does not affect any of the ORFs or features.
How to cite: pcDNA-DEST53 PINK1 N-GFP was a gift from Mark Cookson (Addgene plasmid # 13315 ; http://n2t.net/addgene:13315 ; RRID:Addgene_13315)
