[The description below was written by a language model from this plasmid's Addgene catalogue record and pLannotate feature annotations shown in this document.]
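Description:
pcDNA-DEST53 PINK1 N-GFP is a mammalian expression plasmid built on the Invitrogen Gateway destination vector pcDNA-DEST53, carrying the human PINK1 (PTEN-induced putative kinase 1, also known as PARK6 or BRPK) coding sequence fused at its N-terminus to GFP. It is propagated in E. coli through a high-copy ColE1/pUC-type origin with ampicillin selection from the β-lactamase gene. An f1 origin is also present. For selection in mammalian cells, an SV40 enhancer/early promoter drives the neomycin phosphotransferase gene, terminated by an SV40 polyadenylation signal, allowing G418 selection of stable transfectants.

The expression cassette uses the human CMV immediate-early enhancer and promoter, followed by a T7 promoter, then the backbone-encoded Cycle 3 GFP open reading frame. PINK1 (about 1.7 kb) lies downstream of it, and a bovine growth hormone polyadenylation signal ends the transcript. The catalogue entry lists the cloning sites as attR1 and attR2, but the sequenced plasmid is annotated with attB1 and attB2 flanking the insert, as expected once an LR recombination has moved the gene into the destination vector. The attB1 site therefore forms part of the linker between GFP and PINK1. The depositor notes a two-residue difference from the expected sequence in this linker and states that it does not affect any reading frame or feature. Small annotated fragments (HIV-1 LTR, ble, lacI, bom) appear to be short partial matches in backbone sequence rather than functional elements.

The construct allows fluorescent visualisation and detection of PINK1 in transfected mammalian cells. The associated publication concerns how PINK1 mutations linked to recessive parkinsonism affect protein stability. Because PINK1 is a mitochondrial kinase, users may wish to consider that the GFP tag sits at its N-terminus.
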