Features (pLannotate 1.2.2; 23 found; start..end, strand, type, name):
     28..80      -  misc_feature   bom (fragment): basis of mobility region from pBR322
    235..614     +  enhancer       CMV enhancer: human cytomegalovirus immediate early enhancer
    615..818     +  promoter       CMV promoter: human cytomegalovirus (CMV) immediate early promoter
    814..847     +  LTR            5' LTR (truncated) (fragment): truncated 5' long terminal repeat (LTR) from HIV-1
    863..881     +  promoter       T7 promoter: promoter for bacteriophage T7 RNA polymerase
    905..1621    +  CDS            Cycle 3 GFP: Cycle 3 GFP (Crameri et al., 1996) mammalian codon-optimized
   1643..1667    +  protein_bind   attB1: mutant version of attB; recombination site for the Gateway® BP reaction BP Clonase™
   1685..3427    +  CDS            PINK1: human PTEN-induced putative kinase 1, a mitochondria serine/threonine protein kinase
   3447..3471    -  protein_bind   attB2: mutant version of attB; recombination site for the Gateway® BP reaction BP Clonase™
   3509..3733    +  polyA_signal   bGH poly(A) signal: bovine growth hormone polyadenylation signal
   3737..3758    +  promoter       SV40 promoter (fragment): SV40 enhancer and early promoter
   3779..4207    +  rep_origin     f1 ori (sequence partly withheld): f1 bacteriophage origin of replication; arrow indicates direction of (+) strand synthesis
   4221..4550    +  promoter       SV40 promoter: SV40 enhancer and early promoter
   4617..5408    +  CDS            neo: KKA2_KLEPN - Also known as kan, nptII. Experimental evidence at protein level: Swiss-Prot protein existence level 1. Resistance to kanamycin, neomycin, paromomycin, ribostamycin, butirosin and gentamicin B. From Klebsiella pneumoniae.
   5432..5590    +  CDS            ble (fragment): BLE_KLEPN - Experimental evidence at protein level: Swiss-Prot protein existence level 1. Binding protein with a strong affinity to the bleomycin family of antibiotics. Binds to CL990; an antimitotic-antibiotic compound. From Klebsiella pneumoniae.
   5585..5706    +  polyA_signal   SV40 poly(A) signal: SV40 polyadenylation signal
   5779..5795    -  protein_bind   lac operator: The lac repressor binds to the lac operator to inhibit transcription in E. coli. This inhibition can be relieved by adding lactose or isopropyl-β-D-thiogalactopyranoside (IPTG). lac repressor encoded by lacI
   5803..5833    -  promoter       lac promoter: promoter for the E. coli lac operon
   5848..5869    -  protein_bind   CAP binding site: CAP binding activates transcription in the presence of cAMP. E. coli catabolite activator protein
   5882..5974    -  CDS            lacI (fragment): lac repressor; lacI; The lac repressor binds to the lac operator to inhibit transcription in E. coli. This inhibition can be relieved by adding lactose or isopropyl-β-D-thiogalactopyranoside (IPTG).
   6157..6745    -  rep_origin     ori: high-copy-number ColE1/pMB1/pBR322/pUC origin of replication
   6916..7776    -  CDS            AmpR: β-lactamase; bla; confers resistance to ampicillin, carbenicillin, and related antibiotics
   7777..7881    -  promoter       AmpR promoter: bla
>Addgene plasmid #13315 | pcDNA-DEST53 PINK1 N-GFP | addgene full sequence | sequence record 239059 | Addgene NGS Result
GACGGATCGGGAGATCTCCCGATCCCCTATGGTGCACTCTCAGTACAATCTGCTCTGATGCCGCATAGTT
AAGCCAGTATCTGCTCCCTGCTTGTGTGTTGGAGGTCGCTGAGTAGTGCGCGAGCAAAATTTAAGCTACA
ACAAGGCAAGGCTTGACCGACAATTGCATGAAGAATCTGCTTAGGGTTAGGCGTTTTGCGCTGCTTCGCG
ATGTACGGGCCAGATATACGCGTTGACATTGATTATTGACTAGTTATTAATAGTAATCAATTACGGGGTC
ATTAGTTCATAGCCCATATATGGAGTTCCGCGTTACATAACTTACGGTAAATGGCCCGCCTGGCTGACCG
CCCAACGACCCCCGCCCATTGACGTCAATAATGACGTATGTTCCCATAGTAACGCCAATAGGGACTTTCC
ATTGACGTCAATGGGTGGAGTATTTACGGTAAACTGCCCACTTGGCAGTACATCAAGTGTATCATATGCC
AAGTACGCCCCCTATTGACGTCAATGACGGTAAATGGCCCGCCTGGCATTATGCCCAGTACATGACCTTA
TGGGACTTTCCTACTTGGCAGTACATCTACGTATTAGTCATCGCTATTACCATGGTGATGCGGTTTTGGC
AGTACATCAATGGGCGTGGATAGCGGTTTGACTCACGGGGATTTCCAAGTCTCCACCCCATTGACGTCAA
TGGGAGTTTGTTTTGGCACCAAAATCAACGGGACTTTCCAAAATGTCGTAACAACTCCGCCCCATTGACG
CAAATGGGCGGTAGGCGTGTACGGTGGGAGGTCTATATAAGCAGAGCTCTCTGGCTAACTAGAGAACCCA
CTGCTTACTGGCTTATCGAAATTAATACGACTCACTATAGGGAGACCCAAGCTGGCTAGACACCATGGCC
AGCAAAGGAGAAGAACTTTTCACTGGAGTTGTCCCAATTCTTGTTGAATTAGATGGTGATGTTAATGGGC
ACAAATTTTCTGTCAGTGGAGAGGGTGAAGGTGATGCTACATACGGAAAGCTTACCCTTAAATTTATTTG
CACTACTGGAAAACTACCTGTTCCATGGCCAACACTTGTCACTACTTTCTCTTATGGTGTTCAATGCTTT
TCCCGTTATCCGGATCATATGAAACGGCATGACTTTTTCAAGAGTGCCATGCCCGAAGGTTATGTACAGG
AACGCACTATATCTTTCAAAGATGACGGGAACTACAAGACGCGTGCTGAAGTCAAGTTTGAAGGTGATAC
CCTTGTTAATCGTATCGAGTTAAAAGGTATTGATTTTAAAGAAGATGGAAACATTCTCGGACACAAACTC
GAGTACAACTATAACTCACACAATGTATACATCACGGCAGACAAACAAAAGAATGGAATCAAAGCTAACT
TCAAAATTCGCCACAACATTGAAGATGGATCCGTTCAACTAGCAGACCATTATCAACAAAATACTCCAAT
TGGCGATGGCCCTGTCCTTTTACCAGACAACCATTACCTGTCGACACAATCTGCCCTTTCGAAAGATCCC
AACGAAAAGCGTGACCACATGGTCCTTCTTGAGTTTGTAACTGCTGCTGGGATTACACATGGCATGGATG
AGCTCTACAAAAGCGGTTCCGGACCGGATCAAACAAGTTTGTACAAAAAAGCAGGCTTGAAGGAATTCGG
TACCATGGCGGTGCGACAGGCGCTGGGCCGCGGCCTGCAGCTGGGTCGAGCGCTGCTGCTGCGCTTCACG
GGCAAGCCCGGCCGGGCCTACGGCTTGGGGCGGCCGGGCCCGGCGGCGGGCTGTGTCCGCGGGGAGCGTC
CAGGCTGGGCCGCAGGACCGGGCGCGGAGCCTCGCAGGGTCGGGCTCGGGCTCCCTAACCGTCTCCGCTT
CTTCCGCCAGTCGGTGGCCGGGCTGGCGGCGCGGTTGCAGCGGCAGTTCGTGGTGCGGGCCTGGGGCTGC
GCGGGCCCTTGCGGCCGGGCAGTCTTTCTGGCCTTCGGGCTAGGGCTGGGCCTCATCGAGGAAAAACAGG
CGGAGAGCCGGCGGGCGGTCTCGGCCTGTCAGGAGATCCAGGCAATTTTTACCCAGAAAAGCAAGCCGGG
GCCTGACCCGTTGGACACGAGACGCTTGCAGGGCTTTCGGCTGGAGGAGTATCTGATAGGGCAGTCCATT
GGTAAGGGCTGCAGTGCTGCTGTGTATGAAGCCACCATGCCTACATTGCCCCAGAACCTGGAGGTGACAA
AGAGCACCGGGTTGCTTCCAGGGAGAGGCCCAGGTACCAGTGCACCAGGAGAAGGGCAGGAGCGAGCTCC
GGGGGCCCCTGCCTTCCCCTTGGCCATCAAGATGATGTGGAACATCTCGGCAGGTTCCTCCAGCGAAGCC
ATCTTGAACACAATGAGCCAGGAGCTGGTCCCAGCGAGCCGAGTGGCCTTGGCTGGGGAGTATGGAGCAG
TCACTTACAGAAAATCCAAGAGAGGTCCCAAGCAACTAGCCCCTCACCCCAACATCATCCGGGTTCTCCG
CGCCTTCACCTCTTCCGTGCCGCTGCTGCCAGGGGCCCTGGTCGACTACCCTGATGTGCTGCCCTCACGC
CTCCACCCTGAAGGCCTGGGCCATGGCCGGACGCTGTTCCTCGTTATGAAGAACTATCCCTGTACCCTGC
GCCAGTACCTTTGTGTGAACACACCCAGCCCCCGCCTCGCCGCCATGATGCTGCTGCAGCTGCTGGAAGG
CGTGGACCATCTGGTTCAACAGGGCATCGCGCACAGAGACCTGAAATCCGACAACATCCTTGTGGAGCTG
GACCCAGACGGCTGCCCCTGGCTGGTGATCGCAGATTTTGGCTGCTGCCTGGCTGATGAGAGCATCGGCC
TGCAGTTGCCCTTCAGCAGCTGGTACGTGGATCGGGGCGGAAACGGCTGTCTGATGGCCCCAGAGGTGTC
CACGGCCCGTCCTGGCCCCAGGGCAGTGATTGACTACAGCAAGGCTGATGCCTGGGCAGTGGGAGCCATC
GCCTATGAAATCTTCGGGCTTGTCAATCCCTTCTACGGCCAGGGCAAGGCCCACCTTGAAAGCCGCAGCT
ACCAAGAGGCTCAGCTACCTGCACTGCCCGAGTCAGTGCCTCCAGACGTGAGACAGTTGGTGAGGGCACT
GCTCCAGCGAGAGGCCAGCAAGAGACCATCTGCCCGAGTAGCCGCAAATGTGCTTCATCTAAGCCTCTGG
GGTGAACATATTCTAGCCCTGAAGAATCTGAAGTTAGACAAGATGGTTGGCTGGCTCCTCCAACAATCGG
CCGCCACTTTGTTGGCCAACAGGCTCACAGAGAAGTGTTGTGTGGAAACAAAAATGAAGATGCTCTTTCT
GGCTAACCTGGAGTGTGAAACGCTCTGCCAGGCAGCCCTCCTCCTCTGCTCATGGAGGGCAGCCCTGTAG
CTCGAGTGCGGCCGCAACCCAGCTTTCTTGTACAAAGTGGTGATAATTAATTAAGATAAACCCGCTGATC
AGCCTCGACTGTGCCTTCTAGTTGCCAGCCATCTGTTGTTTGCCCCTCCCCCGTGCCTTCCTTGACCCTG
GAAGGTGCCACTCCCACTGTCCTTTCCTAATAAAATGAGGAAATTGCATCGCATTGTCTGAGTAGGTGTC
ATTCTATTCTGGGGGGTGGGGTGGGGCAGGACAGCAAGGGGGAGGATTGGGAAGACAATAGCAGGCATGC
TGGGGATGCGGTGGGCTCTATGGCTTCTGAGGCGGAAAGAACCAGCTGGGGCTCTAGGGGGTATCCCC
[124 nt withheld, positions 3779-3902]
C
[91 nt withheld, positions 3904-3994]
A
[49 nt withheld, positions 3996-4044]
CCTTTGACGTTGGAGTCCACGTTCTTT
[37 nt withheld, positions 4072-4108]
ACCCTATCTCGGTCTATTCTTTTGATTTATAAGGGATTTTGCCGATTTCGGCCTATTGGTTAAAAAATGA
GCTGATTTAACAAAAATTTAACGCGAATTAATTCTGTGGAATGTGTGTCAGTTAGGGTGTGGAAAGTCCC
CAGGCTCCCCAGCAGGCAGAAGTATGCAAAGCATGCATCTCAATTAGTCAGCAACCAGGTGTGGAAAGTC
CCCAGGCTCCCCAGCAGGCAGAAGTATGCAAAGCATGCATCTCAATTAGTCAGCAACCATAGTCCCGCCC
CTAACTCCGCCCATCCCGCCCCTAACTCCGCCCAGTTCCGCCCATTCTCCGCCCCATGGCTGACTAATTT
TTTTTATTTATGCAGAGGCCGAGGCCGCCTCTGCCTCTGAGCTATTCCAGAAGTAGTGAGGAGGCTTTTT
TGGAGGCCTAGGCTTTTGCAAAAAGCTCCCGGGAGCTTGTATATCCATTTTCGGATCTGATCAAGAGACA
GGATGAGGATCGTTTCGCATGATTGAACAAGATGGATTGCACGCAGGTTCTCCGGCCGCTTGGGTGGAGA
GGCTATTCGGCTATGACTGGGCACAACAGACAATCGGCTGCTCTGATGCCGCCGTGTTCCGGCTGTCAGC
GCAGGGGCGCCCGGTTCTTTTTGTCAAGACCGACCTGTCCGGTGCCCTGAATGAACTGCAGGACGAGGCA
GCGCGGCTATCGTGGCTGGCCACGACGGGCGTTCCTTGCGCAGCTGTGCTCGACGTTGTCACTGAAGCGG
GAAGGGACTGGCTGCTATTGGGCGAAGTGCCGGGGCAGGATCTCCTGTCATCTCACCTTGCTCCTGCCGA
GAAAGTATCCATCATGGCTGATGCAATGCGGCGGCTGCATACGCTTGATCCGGCTACCTGCCCATTCGAC
CACCAAGCGAAACATCGCATCGAGCGAGCACGTACTCGGATGGAAGCCGGTCTTGTCGATCAGGATGATC
TGGACGAAGAGCATCAGGGGCTCGCGCCAGCCGAACTGTTCGCCAGGCTCAAGGCGCGCATGCCCGACGG
CGAGGATCTCGTCGTGACCCATGGCGATGCCTGCTTGCCGAATATCATGGTGGAAAATGGCCGCTTTTCT
GGATTCATCGACTGTGGCCGGCTGGGTGTGGCGGACCGCTATCAGGACATAGCGTTGGCTACCCGTGATA
TTGCTGAAGAGCTTGGCGGCGAATGGGCTGACCGCTTCCTCGTGCTTTACGGTATCGCCGCTCCCGATTC
GCAGCGCATCGCCTTCTATCGCCTTCTTGACGAGTTCTTCTGAGCGGGACTCTGGGGTTCGAAATGACCG
ACCAAGCGACGCCCAACCTGCCATCACGAGATTTCGATTCCACCGCCGCCTTCTATGAAAGGTTGGGCTT
CGGAATCGTTTTCCGGGACGCCGGCTGGATGATCCTCCAGCGCGGGGATCTCATGCTGGAGTTCTTCGCC
CACCCCAACTTGTTTATTGCAGCTTATAATGGTTACAAATAAAGCAATAGCATCACAAATTTCACAAATA
AAGCATTTTTTTCACTGCATTCTAGTTGTGGTTTGTCCAAACTCATCAATGTATCTTATCATGTCTGTAT
ACCGTCGACCTCTAGCTAGAGCTTGGCGTAATCATGGTCATAGCTGTTTCCTGTGTGAAATTGTTATCCG
CTCACAATTCCACACAACATACGAGCCGGAAGCATAAAGTGTAAAGCCTGGGGTGCCTAATGAGTGAGCT
AACTCACATTAATTGCGTTGCGCTCACTGCCCGCTTTCCAGTCGGGAAACCTGTCGTGCCAGCTGCATTA
ATGAATCGGCCAACGCGCGGGGAGAGGCGGTTTGCGTATTGGGCGCTCTTCCGCTTCCTCGCTCACTGAC
TCGCTGCGCTCGGTCGTTCGGCTGCGGCGAGCGGTATCAGCTCACTCAAAGGCGGTAATACGGTTATCCA
CAGAATCAGGGGATAACGCAGGAAAGAACATGTGAGCAAAAGGCCAGCAAAAGGCCAGGAACCGTAAAAA
GGCCGCGTTGCTGGCGTTTTTCCATAGGCTCCGCCCCCCTGACGAGCATCACAAAAATCGACGCTCAAGT
CAGAGGTGGCGAAACCCGACAGGACTATAAAGATACCAGGCGTTTCCCCCTGGAAGCTCCCTCGTGCGCT
CTCCTGTTCCGACCCTGCCGCTTACCGGATACCTGTCCGCCTTTCTCCCTTCGGGAAGCGTGGCGCTTTC
TCATAGCTCACGCTGTAGGTATCTCAGTTCGGTGTAGGTCGTTCGCTCCAAGCTGGGCTGTGTGCACGAA
CCCCCCGTTCAGCCCGACCGCTGCGCCTTATCCGGTAACTATCGTCTTGAGTCCAACCCGGTAAGACACG
ACTTATCGCCACTGGCAGCAGCCACTGGTAACAGGATTAGCAGAGCGAGGTATGTAGGCGGTGCTACAGA
GTTCTTGAAGTGGTGGCCTAACTACGGCTACACTAGAAGAACAGTATTTGGTATCTGCGCTCTGCTGAAG
CCAGTTACCTTCGGAAAAAGAGTTGGTAGCTCTTGATCCGGCAAACAAACCACCGCTGGTAGCGGTGGTT
TTTTTGTTTGCAAGCAGCAGATTACGCGCAGAAAAAAAGGATCTCAAGAAGATCCTTTGATCTTTTCTAC
GGGGTCTGACGCTCAGTGGAACGAAAACTCACGTTAAGGGATTTTGGTCATGAGATTATCAAAAAGGATC
TTCACCTAGATCCTTTTAAATTAAAAATGAAGTTTTAAATCAATCTAAAGTATATATGAGTAAACTTGGT
CTGACAGTTACCAATGCTTAATCAGTGAGGCACCTATCTCAGCGATCTGTCTATTTCGTTCATCCATAGT
TGCCTGACTCCCCGTCGTGTAGATAACTACGATACGGGAGGGCTTACCATCTGGCCCCAGTGCTGCAATG
ATACCGCGAGACCCACGCTCACCGGCTCCAGATTTATCAGCAATAAACCAGCCAGCCGGAAGGGCCGAGC
GCAGAAGTGGTCCTGCAACTTTATCCGCCTCCATCCAGTCTATTAATTGTTGCCGGGAAGCTAGAGTAAG
TAGTTCGCCAGTTAATAGTTTGCGCAACGTTGTTGCCATTGCTACAGGCATCGTGGTGTCACGCTCGTCG
TTTGGTATGGCTTCATTCAGCTCCGGTTCCCAACGATCAAGGCGAGTTACATGATCCCCCATGTTGTGCA
AAAAAGCGGTTAGCTCCTTCGGTCCTCCGATCGTTGTCAGAAGTAAGTTGGCCGCAGTGTTATCACTCAT
GGTTATGGCAGCACTGCATAATTCTCTTACTGTCATGCCATCCGTAAGATGCTTTTCTGTGACTGGTGAG
TACTCAACCAAGTCATTCTGAGAATAGTGTATGCGGCGACCGAGTTGCTCTTGCCCGGCGTCAATACGGG
ATAATACCGCGCCACATAGCAGAACTTTAAAAGTGCTCATCATTGGAAAACGTTCTTCGGGGCGAAAACT
CTCAAGGATCTTACCGCTGTTGAGATCCAGTTCGATGTAACCCACTCGTGCACCCAACTGATCTTCAGCA
TCTTTTACTTTCACCAGCGTTTCTGGGTGAGCAAAAACAGGAAGGCAAAATGCCGCAAAAAAGGGAATAA
GGGCGACACGGAAATGTTGAATACTCATACTCTTCCTTTTTCAATATTATTGAAGCATTTATCAGGGTTA
TTGTCTCATGAGCGGATACATATTTGAATGTATTTAGAAAAATAAACAAATAGGGGTTCCGCGCACATTT
CCCCGAAAAGTGCCACCTGACGTC
