>Addgene plasmid #13315 | pcDNA-DEST53 PINK1 N-GFP | addgene partial sequence | sequence record 77918 | GFP-F 5'-GGTCCTTCTTGAGTTTGTAAC-3'
GAGCTCTACAAAAGCGGTTCCGGACCGGATCAAACAAGTTTGTACAAAAAAGCAGGCTTGAAGGAATTCG
GTACCATGGCGGTGCGACAGGCGCTGGGCCGCGGCCTGCAGCTGGGTCGAGCGCTGCTGCTGCGCTTCAC
GGGCAAGCCCGGCCGGGCCTACGGCTTGGGGCGGCCGGGCCCGGCGGCGGGCTGTGTCCGCGGGGAGCGT
CCAGGCTGGGCCGCAGGACCGGGCGCGGAGCCTCGCAGGGTCGGGCTCGGGCTCCCTAACCGTCTCCGCT
TCTTCCGCCAGTCGGTGGCCGGGCTGGCGGCGCGGTTGCAGCGGCAGTTCGTGGTGCGGGCCTGGGGCTG
CGCGGGCCCTTGCGGCCGGGCAGTCTTTCTGGCCTTCGGGCTAGGGCTGGGCCTCATCGAGGAAAAACAG
GCGGAGAGCCGGCGGGCGGTCTCGGCCTGTCAGGAGATCCAGGCAATTTTTACCCAGAAAAGCAAGCCGG
GGCCTGACCCGTTGGACACGAGACGCTTGCAGGGCTTTCGGCTGGAGGAGTATCTGATAGGGCAGTCCAT
TGGTAAGGGCTGCAGTGCTGCTGTGTATGAAGCCACCATGCCTACATTGCCCCAGAACCTGGAGGTGACA
AAGAGCACCGGGTTGCTTCCAGGGAGAGGCCCAGGTACCAGTGCACCAGGAGAAGGGCAGGAGCGAGCTC
CGGGGGCCCCTGCCTTCCCCTTGGCCATCAAGATGATGTGGAACATCTCGGCAGGTTCCTCCAGCGAA
